>Addgene plasmid #90762 | MCM6 E1.2 gRNA | addgene full sequence | sequence record 218078 | Addgene NGS Result
GCACGACAGGTTTCCCGACTGGAAAGCGGGCAGTGAGCGCAACGCAATTAATGTGAGTTAGCTCACTCAT
TAGGCACCCCAGGCTTTACACTTTATGCTTCCGGCTCGTATGTTGTGTGGAATTGTGAGCGGATAACAAT
TTCACACAGGAAACAGCTATGACCATGATTACGCCAAGCGCGCAATTAACCCTCACTAAAGGGAACAAAA
GCTGGAGCTGCAAGCTTAATGTAGTCTTATGCAATACTCTTGTAGTCTTGCAACATGGTAACGATGAGTT
AGCAACATGCCTTACAAGGAGAGAAAAAGCACCGTGCATGCCGATTGGTGGAAGTAAGGTGGTACGATCG
TGCCTTATTAGGAAGGCAACAGACGGGTCTGACATGGATTGGACGAACCACTGAATTGCCGCATTGCAGA
GATATTGTATTTAAGTGCCTAGCTCGATACATAAACGGGTCTCTCTGGTTAGACCAGATCTGAGCCTGGG
AGCTCTCTGGCTAACTAGGGAACCCACTGCTTAAGCCTCAATAAAGCTTGCCTTGAGTGCTTCAAGTAGT
GTGTGCCCGTCTGTTGTGTGACTCTGGTAACTAGAGATCCCTCAGACCCTTTTAGTCAGTGTGGAAAATC
TCTAGCAGTGGCGCCCGAACAGGGACTTGAAAGCGAAAGGGAAACCAGAGGAGCTCTCTCGACGCAGGAC
TCGGCTTGCTGAAGCGCGCACGGCAAGAGGCGAGGGGCGGCGACTGGTGAGTACGCCAAAAATTTTGACT
AGCGGAGGCTAGAAGGAGAGAGATGGGTGCGAGAGCGTCAGTATTAAGCGGGGGAGAATTAGATCGCGAT
GGGAAAAAATTCGGTTAAGGCCAGGGGGAAAGAAAAAATATAAATTAAAACATATAGTATGGGCAAGCAG
GGAGCTAGAACGATTCGCAGTTAATCCTGGCCTGTTAGAAACATCAGAAGGCTGTAGACAAATACTGGGA
CAGCTACAACCATCCCTTCAGACAGGATCAGAAGAACTTAGATCATTATATAATACAGTAGCAACCCTCT
ATTGTGTGCATCAAAGGATAGAGATAAAAGACACCAAGGAAGCTTTAGACAAGATAGAGGAAGAGCAAAA
CAAAAGTAAGACCACCGCACAGCAAGCGGCCGCTGATCTTCAGACCTGGAGGAGGAGATATGAGGGACAA
TTGGAGAAGTGAATTATATAAATATAAAGTAGTAAAAATTGAACCATTAGGAGTAGCACCCACCAAGGCA
AAGAGAAGAGTGGTGCAGAGAGAAAAAAGAGCAGTGGGAATAGGAGCTTTGTTCCTTGGGTTCTTGGGAG
CAGCAGGAAGCACTATGGGCGCAGCGTCAATGACGCTGACGGTACAGGCCAGACAATTATTGTCTGGTAT
AGTGCAGCAGCAGAACAATTTGCTGAGGGCTATTGAGGCGCAACAGCATCTGTTGCAACTCACAGTCTGG
GGCATCAAGCAGCTCCAGGCAAGAATCCTGGCTGTGGAAAGATACCTAAAGGATCAACAGCTCCTGGGGA
TTTGGGGTTGCTCTGGAAAACTCATTTGCACCACTGCTGTGCCTTGGAATGCTAGTTGGAGTAATAAATC
TCTGGAACAGATTTGGAATCACACGACCTGGATGGAGTGGGACAGAGAAATTAACAATTACACAAGCTTA
ATACACTCCTTAATTGAAGAATCGCAAAACCAGCAAGAAAAGAATGAACAAGAATTATTGGAATTAGATA
AATGGGCAAGTTTGTGGAATTGGTTTAACATAACAAATTGGCTGTGGTATATAAAATTATTCATAATGAT
AGTAGGAGGCTTGGTAGGTTTAAGAATAGTTTTTGCTGTACTTTCTATAGTGAATAGAGTTAGGCAGGGA
TATTCACCATTATCGTTTCAGACCCACCTCCCAACCCCGAGGGGACCCAGAGAGGGCCTATTTCCCATGA
TTCCTTCATATTTGCATATACGATACAAGGCTGTTAGAGAGATAATTAGAATTAATTTGACTGTAAACAC
AAAGATATTAGTACAAAATACGTGACGTAGAAAGTAATAATTTCTTGGGTAGTTTGCAGTTTTAAAATTA
TGTTTTAAAATGGACTATCATATGCTTACCGTAACTTGAAAGTATTTCGATTTCTTGGCTTTATATATCT
TGTGGAAAGGACGAAACACCGCACCTGGAGGTCCGCGACGGTTAAGAGCTATGCTGGAAACAGCATAGCA
AGTTTAAATAAGGCTAGTCCGTTATCAACTTGAAAAAGTGGCACCGAGTCGGTGCTTTTTTTGAATTCTA
GATCTTGAGACAAATGGCAGTATTCATCCACAATTTTAAAAGAAAAGGGGGGATTGGGGGGTACAGTGCA
GGGGAAAGAATAGTAGACATAATAGCAACAGACATACAAACTAAAGAATTACAAAAACAAATTACAAAAA
TTCAAAATTTTCGGGTTTATTACAGGGACAGCAGAGATCCACTTTGGCGCCGGCTCGAGTGGCTCCGGTG
CCCGTCAGTGGGCAGAGCGCACATCGCCCACAGTCCCCGAGAAGTTGGGGGGAGGGGTCGGCAATTGAAC
CGGTGCCTAGAGAAGGTGGCGCGGGGTAAACTGGGAAAGTGATGTCGTGTACTGGCTCCGCCTTTTTCCC
GAGGGTGGGGGAGAACCGTATATAAGTGCAGTAGTCGCCGTGAACGTTCTTTTTCGCAACGGGTTTGCCG
CCAGAACACAGGTGTCGTGACGCGGGATCCGCCACCATGACCGAGTACAAGCCCACGGTGCGCCTCGCCA
CCCGCGACGACGTCCCCAGGGCCGTACGCACCCTCGCCGCCGCGTTCGCCGACTACCCCGCCACGCGCCA
CACCGTCGATCCGGACCGCCACATCGAGCGGGTCACCGAGCTGCAAGAACTCTTCCTCACGCGCGTCGGG
CTCGACATCGGCAAGGTGTGGGTCGCGGACGACGGCGCCGCGGTGGCGGTCTGGACCACGCCGGAGAGCG
TCGAAGCGGGGGCGGTGTTCGCCGAGATCGGCCCGCGCATGGCCGAGTTGAGCGGTTCCCGGCTGGCCGC
GCAGCAACAGATGGAAGGCCTCCTGGCGCCGCACCGGCCCAAGGAGCCCGCGTGGTTCCTGGCCACCGTC
GGAGTCTCGCCCGACCACCAGGGCAAGGGTCTGGGCAGCGCCGTCGTGCTCCCCGGAGTGGAGGCGGCCG
AGCGCGCCGGGGTGCCCGCCTTCCTGGAGACCTCCGCGCCCCGCAACCTCCCCTTCTACGAGCGGCTCGG
CTTCACCGTCACCGCCGACGTCGAGGTGCCCGAAGGACCGCGCACCTGGTGCATGACCCGCAAGCCCGGT
GCCTGAACGCGTTAAGTCGACAATCAACCTCTGGATTACAAAATTTGTGAAAGATTGACTGGTATTCTTA
ACTATGTTGCTCCTTTTACGCTATGTGGATACGCTGCTTTAATGCCTTTGTATCATGCTATTGCTTCCCG
TATGGCTTTCATTTTCTCCTCCTTGTATAAATCCTGGTTGCTGTCTCTTTATGAGGAGTTGTGGCCCGTT
GTCAGGCAACGTGGCGTGGTGTGCACTGTGTTTGCTGACGCAACCCCCACTGGTTGGGGCATTGCCACCA
CCTGTCAGCTCCTTTCCGGGACTTTCGCTTTCCCCCTCCCTATTGCCACGGCGGAACTCATCGCCGCCTG
CCTTGCCCGCTGCTGGACAGGGGCTCGGCTGTTGGGCACTGACAATTCCGTGGTGTTGTCGGGGAAATCA
TCGTCCTTTCCTTGGCTGCTCGCCTGTGTTGCCACCTGGATTCTGCGCGGGACGTCCTTCTGCTACGTCC
CTTCGGCCCTCAATCCAGCGGACCTTCCTTCCCGCGGCCTGCTGCCGGCTCTGCGGCCTCTTCCGCGTCT
TCGCCTTCGCCCTCAGACGAGTCGGATCTCCCTTTGGGCCGCCTCCCCGCGTCGACTTTAAGACCAATGA
CTTACAAGGCAGCTGTAGATCTTAGCCACTTTTTAAAAGAAAAGGGGGGACTGGAAGGGCTAATTCACTC
CCAACGAAGACAAGATCTGCTTTTTGCTTGTACTGGGTCTCTCTGGTTAGACCAGATCTGAGCCTGGGAG
CTCTCTGGCTAACTAGGGAACCCACTGCTTAAGCCTCAATAAAGCTTGCCTTGAGTGCTTCAAGTAGTGT
GTGCCCGTCTGTTGTGTGACTCTGGTAACTAGAGATCCCTCAGACCCTTTTAGTCAGTGTGGAAAATCTC
TAGCAGTACGTATAGTAGTTCATGTCATCTTATTATTCAGTATTTATAACTTGCAAAGAAATGAATATCA
GAGAGTGAGAGGAACTTGTTTATTGCAGCTTATAATGGTTACAAATAAAGCAATAGCATCACAAATTTCA
CAAATAAAGCATTTTTTTCACTGCATTCTAGTTGTGGTTTGTCCAAACTCATCAATGTATCTTATCATGT
CTGGCTCTAGCTATCCCGCCCCTAACTCCGCCCATCCCGCCCCTAACTCCGCCCAGTTCCGCCCATTCTC
CGCCCCATGGCTGACTAATTTTTTTTATTTATGCAGAGGCCGAGGCCGCCTCGGCCTCTGAGCTATTCCA
GAAGTAGTGAGGAGGCTTTTTTGGAGGCCTAGGGACGTACCCAATTCGCCCTATAGTGAGTCGTATTACG
CGCGCTCACTGGCCGTCGTTTTACAACGTCGTGACTGGGAAAACCCTGGCGTTACCCAACTTAATCGCCT
TGCAGCACATCCCCCTTTCGCCAGCTGGCGTAATAGCGAAGAGGCCCGCACCGATCGCCCTTCCCAACAG
TTGCGCAGCCTGAATGGCGAATGGG
[124 nt withheld, positions 4856-4979]
C
[91 nt withheld, positions 4981-5071]
A
[49 nt withheld, positions 5073-5121]
CCTTTGACGTTGGAGTCCACGTTCTTT
[37 nt withheld, positions 5149-5185]
ACCCTATCTCGGTCTATTCTTTTGATTTATAAGGGATTTTGCCGATTTCGGCCTATTGGTTAAAAAATGA
GCTGATTTAACAAAAATTTAACGCGAATTTTAACAAAATATTAACGCTTACAATTTAGGTGGCACTTTTC
GGGGAAATGTGCGCGGAACCCCTATTTGTTTATTTTTCTAAATACATTCAAATATGTATCCGCTCATGAG
ACAATAACCCTGATAAATGCTTCAATAATATTGAAAAAGGAAGAGTATGAGTATTCAACATTTCCGTGTC
GCCCTTATTCCCTTTTTTGCGGCATTTTGCCTTCCTGTTTTTGCTCACCCAGAAACGCTGGTGAAAGTAA
AAGATGCTGAAGATCAGTTGGGTGCACGAGTGGGTTACATCGAACTGGATCTCAACAGCGGTAAGATCCT
TGAGAGTTTTCGCCCCGAAGAACGTTTTCCAATGATGAGCACTTTTAAAGTTCTGCTATGTGGCGCGGTA
TTATCCCGTATTGACGCCGGGCAAGAGCAACTCGGTCGCCGCATACACTATTCTCAGAATGACTTGGTTG
AGTACTCACCAGTCACAGAAAAGCATCTTACGGATGGCATGACAGTAAGAGAATTATGCAGTGCTGCCAT
AACCATGAGTGATAACACTGCGGCCAACTTACTTCTGACAACGATCGGAGGACCGAAGGAGCTAACCGCT
TTTTTGCACAACATGGGGGATCATGTAACTCGCCTTGATCGTTGGGAACCGGAGCTGAATGAAGCCATAC
CAAACGACGAGCGTGACACCACGATGCCTGTAGCAATGGCAACAACGTTGCGCAAACTATTAACTGGCGA
ACTACTTACTCTAGCTTCCCGGCAACAATTAATAGACTGGATGGAGGCGGATAAAGTTGCAGGACCACTT
CTGCGCTCGGCCCTTCCGGCTGGCTGGTTTATTGCTGATAAATCTGGAGCCGGTGAGCGTGGGTCTCGCG
GTATCATTGCAGCACTGGGGCCAGATGGTAAGCCCTCCCGTATCGTAGTTATCTACACGACGGGGAGTCA
GGCAACTATGGATGAACGAAATAGACAGATCGCTGAGATAGGTGCCTCACTGATTAAGCATTGGTAACTG
TCAGACCAAGTTTACTCATATATACTTTAGATTGATTTAAAACTTCATTTTTAATTTAAAAGGATCTAGG
TGAAGATCCTTTTTGATAATCTCATGACCAAAATCCCTTAACGTGAGTTTTCGTTCCACTGAGCGTCAGA
CCCCGTAGAAAAGATCAAAGGATCTTCTTGAGATCCTTTTTTTCTGCGCGTAATCTGCTGCTTGCAAACA
AAAAAACCACCGCTACCAGCGGTGGTTTGTTTGCCGGATCAAGAGCTACCAACTCTTTTTCCGAAGGTAA
CTGGCTTCAGCAGAGCGCAGATACCAAATACTGTTCTTCTAGTGTAGCCGTAGTTAGGCCACCACTTCAA
GAACTCTGTAGCACCGCCTACATACCTCGCTCTGCTAATCCTGTTACCAGTGGCTGCTGCCAGTGGCGAT
AAGTCGTGTCTTACCGGGTTGGACTCAAGACGATAGTTACCGGATAAGGCGCAGCGGTCGGGCTGAACGG
GGGGTTCGTGCACACAGCCCAGCTTGGAGCGAACGACCTACACCGAACTGAGATACCTACAGCGTGAGCT
ATGAGAAAGCGCCACGCTTCCCGAAGGGAGAAAGGCGGACAGGTATCCGGTAAGCGGCAGGGTCGGAACA
GGAGAGCGCACGAGGGAGCTTCCAGGGGGAAACGCCTGGTATCTTTATAGTCCTGTCGGGTTTCGCCACC
TCTGACTTGAGCGTCGATTTTTGTGATGCTCGTCAGGGGGGCGGAGCCTATGGAAAAACGCCAGCAACGC
GGCCTTTTTACGGTTCCTGGCCTTTTGCTGGCCTTTTGCTCACATGTTCTTTCCTGCGTTATCCCCTGAT
TCTGTGGATAACCGTATTACCGCCTTTGAGTGAGCTGATACCGCTCGCCGCAGCCGAACGACCGAGCGCA
GCGAGTCAGTGAGCGAGGAAGCGGAAGAGCGCCCAATACGCAAACCGCCTCTCCCCGCGCGTTGGCCGAT
TCATTAATGCAGCTG
Features (pLannotate 1.2.2; 27 found; start..end, strand, type, name):
     49..70      +  protein_bind   CAP binding site: CAP binding activates transcription in the presence of cAMP. E. coli catabolite activator protein
     85..115     +  promoter       lac promoter: promoter for the E. coli lac operon
    123..139     +  protein_bind   lac operator: The lac repressor binds to the lac operator to inhibit transcription in E. coli. This inhibition can be relieved by adding lactose or isopropyl-β-D-thiogalactopyranoside (IPTG). lac repressor encoded by lacI
    184..202     +  promoter       T3 promoter: promoter for bacteriophage T3 RNA polymerase
    230..456     +  promoter       RSV promoter: Rous sarcoma virus enhancer/promoter
    457..637     +  LTR            5' LTR (truncated): truncated 5' long terminal repeat (LTR) from HIV-1
    684..809     +  misc_feature   HIV-1 Ψ: packaging signal of human immunodeficiency virus type 1
    793..1156    +  CDS            HIV-1 gag (fragment): gag protein from human immunodeficiency virus 1; gag
   1302..1535    +  misc_feature   RRE: The Rev response element (RRE) of HIV-1 allows for Rev-dependent mRNA export from the nucleus to the cytoplasm.
   1912..1938    +  CDS            Rev (fragment): human immunodeficiency virus 1 (HIV-1) Rev protein; rev; enhances nuclear export of unspliced and incompletely spliced viral mRNAs
   1942..2182    +  promoter       U6 promoter: RNA polymerase III promoter for human U6 snRNA
   2228..2295    +  misc_RNA       tracrRNA (fragment): trans-activating CRISPR RNA for the Streptococcus pyogenes CRISPR/Cas9 system
   2344..2461    +  misc_feature   cPPT/CTS: central polypurine tract and central termination sequence of HIV-1
   2530..2741    +  promoter       EF-1α core promoter: core promoter for human elongation factor EF-1α
   2767..3366    +  CDS            PuroR (fragment): puromycin N-acetyltransferase; pac from Streptomyces; confers resistance to puromycin
   3382..3970    +  misc_feature   WPRE: woodchuck hepatitis virus posttranscriptional regulatory element
   4021..4040    +  misc_feature   cPPT/CTS (fragment): central polypurine tract and central termination sequence of HIV-1
   4042..4275    +  LTR            3' LTR (ΔU3): self-inactivating 3' long terminal repeat (LTR) from HIV-1
   4353..4474    +  polyA_signal   SV40 poly(A) signal: SV40 polyadenylation signal
   4514..4649    +  rep_origin     SV40 ori: SV40 origin of replication
   4670..4688    -  promoter       T7 promoter: promoter for bacteriophage T7 RNA polymerase
   4696..4851    +  CDS            lacZα (fragment): LacZα fragment of β-galactosidase; lacZ fragment
   4856..5284    +  rep_origin     f1 ori (sequence partly withheld): f1 bacteriophage origin of replication; arrow indicates direction of (+) strand synthesis
   5337..5441    +  promoter       AmpR promoter: bla
   5442..6302    +  CDS            AmpR: β-lactamase; bla; confers resistance to ampicillin, carbenicillin, and related antibiotics
   6473..7061    +  rep_origin     ori: high-copy-number ColE1/pMB1/pBR322/pUC origin of replication
   7244..36      +  CDS            lacI (fragment) (across the origin): lac repressor; lacI; The lac repressor binds to the lac operator to inhibit transcription in E. coli. This inhibition can be relieved by adding lactose or isopropyl-β-D-thiogalactopyranoside (IPTG).
