[The description below was written by a language model from this plasmid's Addgene catalogue record and pLannotate feature annotations shown in this document.]
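Description:
MCM6 E1.2 gRNA is a third-generation lentiviral CRISPR plasmid built on the pLenti-sgRNA backbone and designed to express a single guide RNA against human MCM6 (guide designation E1.2, part of the pKMKO series). It is propagated in E. coli through a high-copy ColE1/pUC-type origin with ampicillin resistance (AmpR/bla). The backbone also carries an f1 origin, an SV40 origin and poly(A) signal, and remnants of a lac/lacZα cloning region with flanking T3 and T7 promoters.

The viral portion follows the usual self-inactivating layout. An RSV promoter drives a truncated HIV-1 5' LTR, making genomic RNA production Tat-independent. This is followed by the Ψ packaging signal with a gag fragment, the Rev response element for nuclear export, a cPPT/CTS, a WPRE to improve transcript expression, and a ΔU3 3' LTR. Within this transfer cassette, the human U6 RNA polymerase III promoter transcribes the MCM6 spacer fused to the S. pyogenes guide scaffold (annotated as a tracrRNA fragment). The spacer was inserted between BsmBI sites that were destroyed during cloning. Downstream, an EF-1α core promoter drives puromycin N-acetyltransferase for selecting transduced mammalian cells.

No Cas9 is annotated, so the nuclease must be supplied separately, for example from a Cas9-expressing cell line. The plasmid was used in a large-scale analysis of cell-cycle gene knockouts in human cells. The catalogue gives a backbone size of 9,151 bp, whereas the sequenced record is 7,300 nt; the record does not explain the difference.
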