Addgene plasmid #90762: MCM6 E1.2 gRNA
Purpose: 3rd generation lentiviral gRNA plasmid targeting human MCM6
Depositing lab: Iain Cheeseman. Depositing organization: Whitehead Institute for Biomedical Research. Publication: Large-Scale Analysis of CRISPR/Cas9 Cell-Cycle Knockouts Reveals the Diversity of p53-Dependent Responses to Cell-Cycle Defects. McKinley KL, Cheeseman IM. Dev Cell. 2017 Feb 27;40(4):405-420.e2. doi: 10.1016/j.devcel.2017.01.012. Epub 2017 Feb 16. PubMed 28216383.
Backbone
  Vector backbone: pLenti-sgRNA
  Backbone manufacturer: Eric Lander & David Sabatini labs (Addgene plasmid #71409)
  Backbone size w/o insert (bp): 9151
  Vector type: Lentiviral, CRISPR
  Selectable markers: Puromycin
Growth in bacteria
  Bacterial resistance: Ampicillin, 100 μg/mL
  Growth temperature: 37°C
  Growth strain: NEB Stable
  Copy number: Unknown
Gene/Insert
  Gene/Insert name: MCM6 (Guide Designation E1.2) (alt name: pKMKO series)
  gRNA/shRNA sequence: CACCGCACCTGGAGGTCCGCGACG
  Species: H. sapiens (human)
  Promoter: U6
  Cloning method: Restriction Enzyme; 5′ cloning site BsmBI (destroyed during cloning); 3′ cloning site BsmBI (destroyed during cloning)
  Sequencing primers: 5′ hU6-F (5'-GAGGGCCTATTTCCCATGATT-3'); 3′ EF1a-R (5'-CACGGCGACTACTGCACTTA-3')
Terms and licenses: Academic/Nonprofit Terms; Industry Terms: Not Available to Industry
Depositor comments: Please note that gRNA target sequence listed is not strictly the 20nt spacer sequence, but also contains the 5' BsmBI overhang. For more information about knockout human cell lines generated using this plasmid, please see http://cellcycleknockouts.wi.mit.edu/ .
How to cite: MCM6 E1.2 gRNA was a gift from Iain Cheeseman (Addgene plasmid # 90762 ; http://n2t.net/addgene:90762 ; RRID:Addgene_90762)
